>Addgene plasmid #130738 | pMSCVbsd-PPARD-V279R | addgene full sequence | sequence record 255278 | Addgene NGS Result
AATGAAAGACCCCACCTGTAGGTTTGGCAAGCTAGCTTAAGTAACGCCATTTTGCAAGGCATGGAAAATA
CATAACTGAGAATAGAGAAGTTCAGATCAAGGTTAGGAACAGAGAGACAGCAGAATATGGGCCAAACAGG
ATATCTGTGGTAAGCAGTTCCTGCCCCGGCTCAGGGCCAAGAACAGATGGTCCCCAGATGCGGTCCCGCC
CTCAGCAGTTTCTAGAGAACCATCAGATGTTTCCAGGGTGCCCCAAGGACCTGAAATGACCCTGTGCCTT
ATTTGAACTAACCAATCAGTTCGCTTCTCGCTTCTGTTCGCGCGCTTCTGCTCCCCGAGCTCAATAAAAG
AGCCCACAACCCCTCACTCGGCGCGCCAGTCCTCCGATAGACTGCGTCGCCCGGGTACCCGTATTCCCAA
TAAAGCCTCTTGCTGTTTGCATCCGAATCGTGGACTCGCTGATCCTTGGGAGGGTCTCCTCAGATTGATT
GACTGCCCACCTCGGGGGTCTTTCATTTGGAGGTTCCACCGAGATTTGGAGACCCCTGCCCAGGGACCAC
CGACCCCCCCGCCGGGAGGTAAGCTGGCCAGCGGTCGTTTCGTGTCTGTCTCTGTCTTTGTGCGTGTTTG
TGCCGGCATCTAATGTTTGCGCCTGCGTCTGTACTAGTTAGCTAACTAGCTCTGTATCTGGCGGACCCGT
GGTGGAACTGACGAGTTCTGAACACCCGGCCGCAACCCTGGGAGACGTCCCAGGGACTTTGGGGGCCGTT
TTTGTGGCCCGACCTGAGGAAGGGAGTCGATGTGGAATCCGACCCCGTCAGGATATGTGGTTCTGGTAGG
AGACGAGAACCTAAAACAGTTCCCGCCTCCGTCTGAATTTTTGCTTTCGGTTTGGAACCGAAGCCGCGCG
TCTTGTCTGCTGCAGCGCTGCAGCATCGTTCTGTGTTGTCTCTGTCTGACTGTGTTTCTGTATTTGTCTG
AAAATTAGGGCCAGACTGTTACCACTCCCTTAAGTTTGACCTTAGGTCACTGGAAAGATGTCGAGCGGAT
CGCTCACAACCAGTCGGTAGATGTCAAGAAGAGACGTTGGGTTACCTTCTGCTCTGCAGAATGGCCAACC
TTTAACGTCGGATGGCCGCGAGACGGCACCTTTAACCGAGACCTCATCACCCAGGTTAAGATCAAGGTCT
TTTCACCTGGCCCGCATGGACACCCAGACCAGGTCCCCTACATCGTGACCTGGGAAGCCTTGGCTTTTGA
CCCCCCTCCCTGGGTCAAGCCCTTTGTACACCCTAAGCCTCCGCCTCCTCTTCCTCCATCCGCCCCGTCT
CTCCCCCTTGAACCTCCTCGTTCGACCCCGCCTCGATCCTCCCTTTATCCAGCCCTCACTCCTTCTCTAG
GCGCCGGAATTAGATCCACTAGTAACGGCCGCCAGTGTGCTGGAATTCGCCCTTAGGTGTGGCGCCGAGG
GGAGATCAGCCATGGAGCAGCCACAGGAGGAAGCCCCTGAGGTCCGGGAAGAGGAGGAGAAAGAGGAAGT
GGCAGAGGCAGAAGGAGCCCCAGAGCTCAATGGGGGACCACAGCATGCACTTCCTTCCAGCAGCTACACA
GACCTCTCCCGGAGCTCCTCGCCACCCTCACTGCTGGACCAACTGCAGATGGGCTGTGACGGGGCCTCAT
GCGGCAGCCTCAACATGGAGTGCCGGGTGTGCGGGGACAAGGCATCGGGCTTCCACTACGGTGTTCATGC
ATGTGAGGGGTGCAAGGGCTTCTTCCGTCGTACGATCCGCATGAAGCTGGAGTACGAGAAGTGTGAGCGC
AGCTGCAAGATTCAGAAGAAGAACCGCAACAAGTGCCAGTACTGCCGCTTCCAGAAGTGCCTGGCACTGG
GCATGTCACACAACGCTATCCGTTTTGGTCGGATGCCGGAGGCTGAGAAGAGGAAGCTGGTGGCAGGGCT
GACTGCAAACGAGGGGAGCCAGTACAACCCACAGGTGGCCGACCTGAAGGCCTTCTCCAAGCACATCTAC
AATGCCTACCTGAAAAACTTCAACATGACCAAAAAGAAGGCCCGCAGCATCCTCACCGGCAAAGCCAGCC
ACACGGCGCCCTTTGTGATCCACGACATCGAGACATTGTGGCAGGCAGAGAAGGGGCTGGTGTGGAAGCA
GTTGGTGAATGGCCTGCCTCCCTACAAGGAGATCAGCGTGCACGTCTTCTACCGCTGCCAGTGCACCACA
GTGGAGACCGTGCGGGAGCTCACTGAGTTCGCCAAGAGCATCCCCAGCTTCAGCAGCCTCTTCCTCAACG
ACCAGAGAACCCTTCTCAAGTATGGCGTGCACGAGGCCATCTTCGCCATGCTGGCCTCTATCGTCAACAA
GGACGGGCTGCTGGTAGCCAACGGCAGTGGCTTTGTCACCCGTGAGTTCCTGCGCAGCCTCCGCAAACCC
TTCAGTGATATCATTGAGCCTAAGTTTGAATTTGCTGTCAAGTTCAACGCCCTGGAACTTGATGACAGTG
ACCTGGCCCTATTCATTGCGGCCATCATTCTGTGTGGAGACCGGCCAGGCCTCATGAACGTTCCACGGGT
GGAGGCTATCCAGGACACCATCCTGCGTGCCCTCGAATTCCACCTGCAGGCCAACCACCCTGATGCCCAG
TACCTCTTCCCCAAGCTGCTGCAGAAGATGGCTGACCTGCGGCAACTGGTCACCGAGCACGCCCAGATGA
TGCAGCGGATCAAGAAGACCGAAACCGAGACCTCGCTGCACCCTCTGCTCCAGGAGATCTACAAGGACAT
GTACTAACGGCGGCACCCAGGCCTCCCTGCAGACTCCAATGGGGCCAGCACTGGAGGGGCCCACCCACAT
GACTTTTCCATTGACCAGCTCTCAAGGGCGAATTCTGCAGATATCCATCACACTGGCGGCCGCTCGAGGT
TAACGAATTCTACCGGGTAGGGGAGGCGCTTTTCCCAAGGCAGTCTGGAGCATGCGCTTTAGCAGCCCCG
CTGGGCACTTGGCGCTACACAAGTGGCCTCTGGCCTCGCACACATTCCACATCCACCGGTAGGCGCCAAC
CGGCTCCGTTCTTTGGTGGCCCCTTCGCGCCACCTTCTACTCCTCCCCTAGTCAGGAAGTTCCCCCCCGC
CCCGCAGCTCGCGTCGTGCAGGACGTGACAAATGGAAGTAGCACGTCTCACTAGTCTCGTGCAGATGGAC
AGCACCGCTGAGCAATGGAAGCGGGTAGGCCTTTGGGGCAGCGGCCAATAGCAGCTTTGCTCCTTCGCTT
TCTGGGCTCAGAGGCTGGGAAGGGGTGGGTCCGGGGGCGGGCTCAGGGGCGGGCTCAGGGGCGGGGCGGG
CGCCCGAAGGTCCTCCGGAGGCCCGGCATTCTGCACGCTTCAAAAGCGCACGTCTGCCGCGCTGTTCTCC
TCTTCCTCATCTCCGGGCCTTTCGACCTGCAGCCCAAGCTTACCATGGCCAAGCCTTTGTCTCAAGAAGA
ATCCACCCTCATTGAAAGAGCAACGGCTACAATCAACAGCATCCCCATCTCTGAAGACTACAGCGTCGCC
AGCGCAGCTCTCTCTAGCGACGGCCGCATCTTCACTGGTGTCAATGTATATCATTTTACTGGGGGACCTT
GTGCAGAACTCGTGGTGCTGGGCACTGCTGCTGCTGCGGCAGCTGGCAACCTGACTTGTATCGTCGCGAT
CGGAAATGAGAACAGGGGCATCTTGAGCCCCTGCGGACGGTGCCGACAGGTGCTTCTCGATCTGCATCCT
GGGATCAAAGCCATAGTGAAGGACAGTGATGGACAGCCGACGGCAGTTGGGATTCGTGAATTGCTGCCCT
CTGGTTATGTGTGGGAGGGCTAATCGATAAAATAAAAGATTTTATTTAGTCTCCAGAAAAAGGGGGGAAT
GAAAGACCCCACCTGTAGGTTTGGCAAGCTAGAGAACCATCAGATGTTTCCAGGGTGCCCCAAGGACCTG
AAATGACCCTGTGCCTTATTTGAACTAACCAATCAGTTCGCTTCTCGCTTCTGTTCGCGCGCTTCTGCTC
CCCGAGCTCAATAAAAGAGCCCACAACCCCTCACTCGGCGCGCCAGTCCTCCGATAGACTGCGTCGCCCG
GGTACCCGTGTATCCAATAAACCCTCTTGCAGTTGCATCCGACTTGTGGTCTCGCTGTTCCTTGGGAGGG
TCTCCTCTGAGTGATTGACTACCCGTCAGCGGGGGTCTTTCATGGGTAACAGTTTCTTGAAGTTGGAGAA
CAACATTCTGAGGGTAGGAGTCGAATATTAAGTAATCCTGACTCAATTAGCCACTGTTTTGAATCCACAT
ACTCCAATACTCCTGAAATAGTTCATTATGGACAGCGCAGAAAGAGCTGGGGAGAATTGTGAAATTGTTA
TCCGCTCACAATTCCACACAACATACGAGCCGGAAGCATAAAGTGTAAAGCCTGGGGTGCCTAATGAGTG
AGCTAACTCACATTAATTGCGTTGCGCTCACTGCCCGCTTTCCAGTCGGGAAACCTGTCGTGCCAGCTGC
ATTAATGAATCGGCCAACGCGCGGGGAGAGGCGGTTTGCGTATTGGGCGCTCTTCCGCTTCCTCGCTCAC
TGACTCGCTGCGCTCGGTCGTTCGGCTGCGGCGAGCGGTATCAGCTCACTCAAAGGCGGTAATACGGTTA
TCCACAGAATCAGGGGATAACGCAGGAAAGAACATGTGAGCAAAAGGCCAGCAAAAGGCCAGGAACCGTA
AAAAGGCCGCGTTGCTGGCGTTTTTCCATAGGCTCCGCCCCCCTGACGAGCATCACAAAAATCGACGCTC
AAGTCAGAGGTGGCGAAACCCGACAGGACTATAAAGATACCAGGCGTTTCCCCCTGGAAGCTCCCTCGTG
CGCTCTCCTGTTCCGACCCTGCCGCTTACCGGATACCTGTCCGCCTTTCTCCCTTCGGGAAGCGTGGCGC
TTTCTCATAGCTCACGCTGTAGGTATCTCAGTTCGGTGTAGGTCGTTCGCTCCAAGCTGGGCTGTGTGCA
CGAACCCCCCGTTCAGCCCGACCGCTGCGCCTTATCCGGTAACTATCGTCTTGAGTCCAACCCGGTAAGA
CACGACTTATCGCCACTGGCAGCAGCCACTGGTAACAGGATTAGCAGAGCGAGGTATGTAGGCGGTGCTA
CAGAGTTCTTGAAGTGGTGGCCTAACTACGGCTACACTAGAAGAACAGTATTTGGTATCTGCGCTCTGCT
GAAGCCAGTTACCTTCGGAAAAAGAGTTGGTAGCTCTTGATCCGGCAAACAAACCACCGCTGGTAGCGGT
GGTTTTTTTGTTTGCAAGCAGCAGATTACGCGCAGAAAAAAAGGATCTCAAGAAGATCCTTTGATCTTTT
CTACGGGGTCTGACGCTCAGTGGAACGAAAACTCACGTTAAGGGATTTTGGTCATGAGATTATCAAAAAG
GATCTTCACCTAGATCCTTTTAAATTAAAAATGAAGTTTTAAATCAATCTAAAGTATATATGAGTAAACT
TGGTCTGACAGTTACCAATGCTTAATCAGTGAGGCACCTATCTCAGCGATCTGTCTATTTCGTTCATCCA
TAGTTGCCTGACTCCCCGTCGTGTAGATAACTACGATACGGGAGGGCTTACCATCTGGCCCCAGTGCTGC
AATGATACCGCGAGACCCACGCTCACCGGCTCCAGATTTATCAGCAATAAACCAGCCAGCCGGAAGGGCC
GAGCGCAGAAGTGGTCCTGCAACTTTATCCGCCTCCATCCAGTCTATTAATTGTTGCCGGGAAGCTAGAG
TAAGTAGTTCGCCAGTTAATAGTTTGCGCAACGTTGTTGCCATTGCTACAGGCATCGTGGTGTCACGCTC
GTCGTTTGGTATGGCTTCATTCAGCTCCGGTTCCCAACGATCAAGGCGAGTTACATGATCCCCCATGTTG
TGCAAAAAAGCGGTTAGCTCCTTCGGTCCTCCGATCGTTGTCAGAAGTAAGTTGGCCGCAGTGTTATCAC
TCATGGTTATGGCAGCACTGCATAATTCTCTTACTGTCATGCCATCCGTAAGATGCTTTTCTGTGACTGG
TGAGTACTCAACCAAGTCATTCTGAGAATAGTGTATGCGGCGACCGAGTTGCTCTTGCCCGGCGTCAATA
CGGGATAATACCGCGCCACATAGCAGAACTTTAAAAGTGCTCATCATTGGAAAACGTTCTTCGGGGCGAA
AACTCTCAAGGATCTTACCGCTGTTGAGATCCAGTTCGATGTAACCCACTCGTGCACCCAACTGATCTTC
AGCATCTTTTACTTTCACCAGCGTTTCTGGGTGAGCAAAAACAGGAAGGCAAAATGCCGCAAAAAAGGGA
ATAAGGGCGACACGGAAATGTTGAATACTCATACTCTTCCTTTTTCAATATTATTGAAGCATTTATCAGG
GTTATTGTCTCATGAGCGGATACATATTTGAATGTATTTAGAAAAATAAACAAATAGGGGTTCCGCGCAC
ATTTCCCCGAAAAGTGCCACCTGACGTCTAAGAAACCATTATTATCATGACATTAACCTATAAAAATAGG
CGTATCACGAGGCCCTTTCGTCTCGCGCGTTTCGGTGATGACGGTGAAAACCTCTGACACATGCAGCTCC
CGGAGACGGTCACAGCTTGTCTGTAAGCGGATGCCGGGAGCAGACAAGCCCGTCAGGGCGCGTCAGCGGG
TGTTGGCGGGTGTCGGGGCTGGCTTAACTATGCGGCATCAGAGCAGATTGTACTGAGAGTGCACCATATG
CGGTGTGAAATACCGCACAGATGCGTAAGGAGAAAATACCGCATCAGGCGCCATTCGCCATTCAGGCTGC
GCAACTGTTGGGAAGGGCGATCGGTGCGGGCCTCTTCGCTATTACGCCAGCTGGCGAAAGGGGGATGTGC
TGCAAGGCGATTAAGTTGGGTAACGCCAGGGTTTTCCCAGTCACGACGTTGTAAAACGACGGCGCAAGGA
ATGGTGCATGCAAGGAGATGGCGCCCAACAGTCCCCCGGCCACGGGGCCTGCCACCATACCCACGCCGAA
ACAAGCGCTCATGAGCCCGAAGTGGCGAGCCCGATCTTCCCCATCGGTGATGTCGGCGATATAGGCGCCA
GCAACCGCACCTGTGGCGCCGGTGATGCCGGCCACGATGCGTCCGGCGTAGAGGCGATTAGTCCAATTTG
TTAAAGACAGGATATCAGTGGTCCAGGCTCTAGTTTTGACTCAACAATATCACCAGCTGAAGCCTATAGA
GTACGAGCCATAGATAAAATAAAAGATTTTATTTAGTCTCCAGAAAAAGGGGGG
Features (pLannotate 1.2.2; 20 found; start..end, strand, type, name):
      1..517     +  LTR            5' LTR: 5' long terminal repeat from murine embryonic stem cell virus
    581..922     +  misc_feature   MESV Ψ: packaging signal of murine embryonic stem cell virus
    989..1405    +  CDS            gag (truncated): truncated Moloney murine leukemia virus (MMLV) gag gene lacking the start codon
   1482..2804    +  CDS            PPARD: PPARD_HUMAN - Also known as NR1C2, PPARB. Experimental evidence at protein level: Swiss-Prot protein existence level 1. Ligand-activated transcription factor. Receptor that binds peroxisome proliferators such as hypolipidemic drugs and fatty acids. Has a preference for poly-unsaturated fatty acids, such as gamma- linoleic acid and eicosapentanoic acid. Once activated by a ligand, the receptor binds to promoter elements of target genes. Regulates the peroxisomal beta-oxidation pathway of fatty acids. Functions as transcription activator for the acyl-CoA oxidase gene. Decreases expression of NPC
   2955..3454    +  promoter       PGK promoter: mouse phosphoglycerate kinase 1 promoter
   3475..3873    +  CDS            BSD: blasticidin S deaminase; Aspergillus terreus BSD; confers resistance to blasticidin
   3918..3952    +  LTR            3' LTR (ΔU3) (fragment): self-inactivating 3' long terminal repeat (LTR) from Moloney murine leukemia virus
   3949..4243    +  LTR            3' LTR (ΔU3) (fragment): self-inactivating 3' long terminal repeat (LTR) from Moloney murine leukemia virus
   4405..4421    -  protein_bind   lac operator: The lac repressor binds to the lac operator to inhibit transcription in E. coli. This inhibition can be relieved by adding lactose or isopropyl-β-D-thiogalactopyranoside (IPTG). lac repressor encoded by lacI
   4429..4459    -  promoter       lac promoter: promoter for the E. coli lac operon
   4474..4495    -  protein_bind   CAP binding site: CAP binding activates transcription in the presence of cAMP. E. coli catabolite activator protein
   4508..4600    -  CDS            lacI (fragment): lac repressor; lacI; The lac repressor binds to the lac operator to inhibit transcription in E. coli. This inhibition can be relieved by adding lactose or isopropyl-β-D-thiogalactopyranoside (IPTG).
   4783..5371    -  rep_origin     ori: high-copy-number ColE1/pMB1/pBR322/pUC origin of replication
   5542..6402    -  CDS            AmpR: β-lactamase; bla; confers resistance to ampicillin, carbenicillin, and related antibiotics
   6403..6507    -  promoter       AmpR promoter: bla
   6602..6637    +  CDS            rop (fragment): Rop protein, which maintains plasmids at low copy number; rop
   6739..6838    +  misc_feature   bom (fragment): basis of mobility region from pBR322
   6844..6993    -  CDS            lacZα (fragment): LacZα fragment of β-galactosidase; lacZ fragment
   6993..7194    -  CDS            TcR (fragment): tetracycline efflux protein; tet; confers resistance to tetracycline
   7195..7293    +  CDS            env (fragment): murine leukemia virus gPr80 envelope polyprotein precursor; env; proteolytically cleaved into gp70SU and p15TM subunits
