[The description below was written by a language model from this plasmid's Addgene catalogue record and pLannotate feature annotations shown in this document.]
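Description:
pMSCVbsd-PPARD-V279R is a gammaretroviral expression vector built on the pMSCVbsd backbone, a murine stem cell virus–type plasmid carrying blasticidin selection, and is intended for delivering a mutant human PPARD cDNA into mammalian cells by retroviral transduction. In bacteria the roughly 7.3 kb plasmid is maintained by a high-copy ColE1/pUC-type origin and selected through the β-lactamase (AmpR) gene. The backbone also contains non-functional remnants of older cloning vectors (fragments of lacI, lacZα, rop, bom and the tetracycline resistance gene), along with a short env fragment.

The viral portion begins with the MESV-derived 5' LTR, followed by the Ψ packaging signal and a truncated, start-codon-less gag segment, which together allow the transcribed genome to be efficiently encapsidated when gag, pol and env are provided in trans by a packaging system. The PPARD open reading frame sits immediately downstream, having been inserted between BglII (destroyed) and XhoI sites, and has no dedicated internal promoter annotated, so it is presumably expressed from the 5' LTR. It encodes the ligand-activated nuclear receptor PPARβ/δ bearing a V279R substitution introduced by PCR mutagenesis; the record does not state the functional consequence of this change. Behind the insert, a mouse PGK promoter drives blasticidin S deaminase, permitting selection of stably transduced cells. The 3' LTR is annotated automatically as two ΔU3 fragments, which may reflect imperfect matching rather than a true self-inactivating design. The construct was deposited in connection with work on PPARβ/δ, NCOR recruitment and transcriptional regulation of ANGPTL4.
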