Addgene plasmid #130738: pMSCVbsd-PPARD-V279R
Purpose: Vector encoding PPARD cDNA for retroviral transduction
Depositing lab: Till Adhikary. Depositing organization: Philipps-Universitaet Marburg. Publication: PPARbeta/delta recruits NCOR and regulates transcription reinitiation of ANGPTL4. Legrand N, Bretscher CL, Zielke S, Wilke B, Daude M, Fritz B, Diederich WE, Adhikary T. Nucleic Acids Res. 2019 Oct 10;47(18):9573-9591. doi: 10.1093/nar/gkz685. PubMed 31428774.
Backbone
  Vector backbone: pMSCVbsd
  Vector type: Retroviral
  Selectable markers: Blasticidin
Growth in bacteria
  Bacterial resistance: Ampicillin, 100 μg/mL
  Growth temperature: 37°C
  Growth strain: NEB Stable
  Copy number: High Copy
Gene/Insert
  Gene/Insert name: PPARD V279R
  Species: H. sapiens (human)
  Mutation: V279R
  Entrez Gene: PPARD (a.k.a. FAAR, NR1C2, NUC1, NUCI, NUCII, PPARB)
  Cloning method: Restriction Enzyme; 5′ cloning site BglII (destroyed during cloning); 3′ cloning site XhoI (not destroyed)
  Sequencing primers: 5′ pMSCVseqfw (CCCTTGAACCTCCTCGTTCGACC); 3′ pMSCVseqrv (GAGACGTGCTACTTCCATTTGTC)
Terms and licenses: Academic/Nonprofit Terms; Industry Terms: Not Available to Industry
Depositor comments: Generated by PCR mutagenesis. Please visit https://www.biorxiv.org/content/10.1101/525576v2 for BioRxiv preprint.
How to cite: pMSCVbsd-PPARD-V279R was a gift from Till Adhikary (Addgene plasmid # 130738 ; http://n2t.net/addgene:130738 ; RRID:Addgene_130738)
