>Addgene plasmid #130738 | pMSCVbsd-PPARD-V279R | depositor partial sequence | sequence record 250249 | PPARD V279R
ATGGAGCAGCCACAGGAGGAAGCCCCTGAGGTCCGGGAAGAGGAGGAGAAAGAGGAAGTGGCAGAGGCAG
AAGGAGCCCCAGAGCTCAATGGGGGACCACAGCATGCACTTCCTTCCAGCAGCTACACAGACCTCTCCCG
GAGCTCCTCGCCACCCTCACTGCTGGACCAACTGCAGATGGGCTGTGACGGGGCCTCATGCGGCAGCCTC
AACATGGAGTGCCGGGTGTGCGGGGACAAGGCATCGGGCTTCCACTACGGTGTTCATGCATGTGAGGGGT
GCAAGGGCTTCTTCCGTCGTACGATCCGCATGAAGCTGGAGTACGAGAAGTGTGAGCGCAGCTGCAAGAT
TCAGAAGAAGAACCGCAACAAGTGCCAGTACTGCCGCTTCCAGAAGTGCCTGGCACTGGGCATGTCACAC
AACGCTATCCGTTTTGGTCGGATGCCGGAGGCTGAGAAGAGGAAGCTGGTGGCAGGGCTGACTGCAAACG
AGGGGAGCCAGTACAACCCACAGGTGGCCGACCTGAAGGCCTTCTCCAAGCACATCTACAATGCCTACCT
GAAAAACTTCAACATGACCAAAAAGAAGGCCCGCAGCATCCTCACCGGCAAAGCCAGCCACACGGCGCCC
TTTGTGATCCACGACATCGAGACATTGTGGCAGGCAGAGAAGGGGCTGGTGTGGAAGCAGTTGGTGAATG
GCCTGCCTCCCTACAAGGAGATCAGCGTGCACGTCTTCTACCGCTGCCAGTGCACCACAGTGGAGACCGT
GCGGGAGCTCACTGAGTTCGCCAAGAGCATCCCCAGCTTCAGCAGCCTCTTCCTCAACGACCAGAGAACC
CTTCTCAAGTATGGCGTGCACGAGGCCATCTTCGCCATGCTGGCCTCTATCGTCAACAAGGACGGGCTGC
TGGTAGCCAACGGCAGTGGCTTTGTCACCCGTGAGTTCCTGCGCAGCCTCCGCAAACCCTTCAGTGATAT
CATTGAGCCTAAGTTTGAATTTGCTGTCAAGTTCAACGCCCTGGAACTTGATGACAGTGACCTGGCCCTA
TTCATTGCGGCCATCATTCTGTGTGGAGACCGGCCAGGCCTCATGAACGTTCCACGGGTGGAGGCTATCC
AGGACACCATCCTGCGTGCCCTCGAATTCCACCTGCAGGCCAACCACCCTGATGCCCAGTACCTCTTCCC
CAAGCTGCTGCAGAAGATGGCTGACCTGCGGCAACTGGTCACCGAGCACGCCCAGATGATGCAGCGGATC
AAGAAGACCGAAACCGAGACCTCGCTGCACCCTCTGCTCCAGGAGATCTACAAGGACATGTACTAA
